Addgene plasmid #85427: pHR_Gal4UAS_humanIL-10_IRES_mCherry_PGK_tBFP
Purpose: Lentiviral vector for Gal4 inducible humanIL-10 with mCherry reporter and constitutive tBFP expression
Depositing lab: Wendell Lim. Depositing organization: University of California, San Francisco (UCSF). Publication: Engineering T Cells with Customized Therapeutic Response Programs Using Synthetic Notch Receptors. Roybal KT, Williams JZ, Morsut L, Rupp LJ, Kolinko I, Choe JH, Walker WJ, McNally KA, Lim WA. Cell. 2016 Oct 6;167(2):419-432.e16. doi: 10.1016/j.cell.2016.09.011. Epub 2016 Sep 29. PubMed 27693353.
Backbone
  Vector backbone: pHR SIN
  Vector type: Mammalian Expression, Lentiviral
Growth in bacteria
  Bacterial resistance: Ampicillin, 100 μg/mL
  Growth temperature: 37°C
  Growth strain: NEB Stable
  Copy number: High Copy
Gene/Insert
  Gene/Insert name: human IL-10
Terms and licenses: Academic/Nonprofit Terms; Industry Terms: Not Available to Industry
How to cite: pHR_Gal4UAS_humanIL-10_IRES_mCherry_PGK_tBFP was a gift from Wendell Lim (Addgene plasmid # 85427)
