[The description below was written by a language model from this plasmid's Addgene catalogue record and pLannotate feature annotations shown in this document.]
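Description:
pHR_Gal4UAS_humanIL-10_IRES_mCherry_PGK_tBFP is a self-inactivating HIV-1-based lentiviral transfer plasmid built on the pHR SIN backbone for expression in mammalian cells. It is propagated in E. coli as a high-copy plasmid through a ColE1/pUC-type origin and selected with ampicillin via the bla gene. The backbone also carries non-functional remnants typical of the pHR lineage, including an SV40 promoter with gpt fragments, SV40 small t intron and poly(A) sequences, and fragments of TcR, rop and lacI. The viral portion comprises a truncated 5' LTR, the Ψ packaging signal with a partial gag sequence, the RRE for Rev-dependent export of the genomic RNA, a cPPT/CTS, a WPRE to enhance transcript expression, and a ΔU3 3' LTR that inactivates LTR promoter activity after integration.

The payload has two expression units. The first is the inducible cassette: per the name and stated purpose, Gal4 UAS sites sit upstream of a minimal CMV promoter (only the minimal promoter fragment is annotated, not the UAS itself) and drive human IL-10, followed by an EMCV IRES and mCherry. The anti-inflammatory cytokine and the red reporter are therefore translated from one transcript only when a Gal4-based transcriptional activator is present. The second unit uses the mouse PGK promoter to express TagBFP constitutively, marking transduced cells regardless of induction. The associated publication concerns T cells engineered with synthetic Notch receptors, so this construct fits the role of a response element for custom cytokine output.

The depositor's full sequence (about 11.8 kb) contains all of these elements. The repository's own sequencing record is only about 5.8 kb and covers just the backbone, nef fragment and an LTR, lacking the entire payload region.
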