Features (pLannotate 1.2.2; 36 found; start..end, strand, type, name):
     40..59      +  misc_feature   cPPT/CTS (fragment): central polypurine tract and central termination sequence of HIV-1
     61..294     +  LTR            3' LTR (ΔU3): self-inactivating 3' long terminal repeat (LTR) from HIV-1
    319..337     -  promoter       SP6 promoter: promoter for bacteriophage SP6 RNA polymerase
    565..844     +  CDS            TcR (fragment): tetracycline efflux protein; tet; confers resistance to tetracycline
    845..894     -  misc_feature   bom (fragment): basis of mobility region from pBR322
    996..1031    -  CDS            rop (fragment): Rop protein, which maintains plasmids at low copy number; rop
   1126..1230    +  promoter       AmpR promoter: bla
   1231..2091    +  CDS            AmpR: β-lactamase; bla; confers resistance to ampicillin, carbenicillin, and related antibiotics
   2262..2850    +  rep_origin     ori: high-copy-number ColE1/pMB1/pBR322/pUC origin of replication
   3033..3089    +  CDS            lacI (fragment): lac repressor; lacI; The lac repressor binds to the lac operator to inhibit transcription in E. coli. This inhibition can be relieved by adding lactose or isopropyl-β-D-thiogalactopyranoside (IPTG).
   3096..3425    +  promoter       SV40 promoter: SV40 enhancer and early promoter
   3625..3744    +  CDS            gpt (fragment): XGPT_ECOLI - Also known as gpp, gxu. Experimental evidence at protein level: Swiss-Prot protein existence level 1. Purine salvage pathway enzyme that catalyzes the transfer of the ribosyl-5-phosphate group from 5-phospho-alpha-D-ribose 1- diphosphate (PRPP) to the N9 position of the 6-oxopurines guanine and xanthine to form the corresponding ribonucleotides GMP (guanosine 5'- monophosphate) and XMP (xanthosine 5'-monophosphate), with the release of PPi. To a lesser extent, also acts on hypoxanthine (PubMed:9100006, PubMed:3886014). Does not ribophosphorylate adenine (PubMed:3886014). From Esch
   3744..4079    +  CDS            gpt (fragment): XGPT_ECOLI - Also known as gpp, gxu. Experimental evidence at protein level: Swiss-Prot protein existence level 1. Purine salvage pathway enzyme that catalyzes the transfer of the ribosyl-5-phosphate group from 5-phospho-alpha-D-ribose 1- diphosphate (PRPP) to the N9 position of the 6-oxopurines guanine and xanthine to form the corresponding ribonucleotides GMP (guanosine 5'- monophosphate) and XMP (xanthosine 5'-monophosphate), with the release of PPi. To a lesser extent, also acts on hypoxanthine (PubMed:9100006, PubMed:3886014). Does not ribophosphorylate adenine (PubMed:3886014). From Esch
   4174..4479    +  CDS            frsA (fragment): FRSA_ECOLI - Also known as yafA. Experimental evidence at protein level: Swiss-Prot protein existence level 1. Catalyzes the hydrolysis of esters (PubMed:15808744). Displays esterase activity toward pNP-butyrate (PubMed:15808744). May stimulate mixed-acid fermentation by acting as a fermentation/respiration switch that down-regulates respiration and up- regulates fermentation rates (PubMed:15169777). From Escherichia coli (strain K12).
   4483..4557    +  CDS            small t antigen (fragment): SV40 (simian virus 40) small t antigen
   4559..4624    +  intron         small t intron: SV40 (simian virus 40) small t antigen intron
   4754..4774    +  CDS            SV40 NLS: nuclear localization signal of SV40 (simian virus 40) large T antigen
   5093..5176    +  CDS            large T antigen (fragment): large T antigen from SV40 (simian virus 40)
   5199..5333    +  polyA_signal   SV40 poly(A) signal: SV40 polyadenylation signal
   5501..5830    +  CDS            nef (fragment): NEF_HV1BR - Experimental evidence at protein level: Swiss-Prot protein existence level 1. Extracellular Nef protein targets CD4(+) T-lymphocytes for apoptosis by interacting with CXCR4 surface receptors (PubMed:14990729). From Human immunodeficiency virus type 1 group M subtype B (isolate BRU/LAI) (HIV-1).
   5878..6135    +  LTR            5' LTR (truncated): truncated 5' long terminal repeat (LTR) from HIV-1
   6182..6307    +  misc_feature   HIV-1 Ψ: packaging signal of human immunodeficiency virus type 1
   6291..6629    +  CDS            HIV-1 gag (fragment): gag protein from human immunodeficiency virus 1; gag
   6799..7032    +  misc_feature   RRE: The Rev response element (RRE) of HIV-1 allows for Rev-dependent mRNA export from the nucleus to the cytoplasm.
   7409..7509    +  CDS            Rev (fragment): human immunodeficiency virus 1 (HIV-1) Rev protein; rev; enhances nuclear export of unspliced and incompletely spliced viral mRNAs
   7544..7661    +  misc_feature   cPPT/CTS: central polypurine tract and central termination sequence of HIV-1
   7698..7721    -  misc_feature   MCS (fragment): pBluescript multiple cloning site
   7854..7890    +  promoter       minimal CMV promoter (fragment): human cytomegalovirus (CMV) immediate early promoter
   8001..8534    +  CDS            IL10: IL10_HUMAN - Experimental evidence at protein level: Swiss-Prot protein existence level 1. Major immune regulatory cytokine that acts on many cells of the immune system where it has profound anti-inflammatory functions, limiting excessive tissue disruption caused by inflammation. Mechanistically, IL10 binds to its heterotetrameric receptor comprising IL10RA and IL10RB leading to JAK1 and STAT2-mediated phosphorylation of STAT3 (PubMed:16982608). In turn, STAT3 translocates to the nucleus where it drives expression of anti-inflammatory mediators (PubMed:18025162). Targets antigen-presenting cel
   8667..9129    +  misc_feature   IRES: internal ribosome entry site (IRES) of the encephalomyocarditis virus (EMCV)
   9148..9858    +  CDS            mCherry: monomeric derivative of DsRed fluorescent protein (Shaner et al., 2004) mammalian codon-optimized
   9905..9922    +  misc_feature   MCS (fragment): pUC18/19 multiple cloning site
   9943..10442   +  promoter       PGK promoter: mouse phosphoglycerate kinase 1 promoter
  10463..11164   +  CDS            TagBFP: monomeric blue fluorescent protein mammalian codon-optimized
  11182..11200   +  misc_feature   MCS (fragment): pBluescript multiple cloning site
  11200..11788   +  misc_feature   WPRE: woodchuck hepatitis virus posttranscriptional regulatory element
>Addgene plasmid #85427 | pHR_Gal4UAS_humanIL-10_IRES_mCherry_PGK_tBFP | depositor full sequence | sequence record 166291 | pHR_Gal4UAS_humanIL-10_IRES_mCherry_PGK_tBFP sequence 11790 bps
CGATACCGTCGACCAAGGCAGCTGTAGATCTTAGCCACTTTTTAAAAGAAAAGGGGGGACTGGAAGGGCT
AATTCACTCCCAACGAAGACAAGATCTGCTTTTTGCTTGTACTGGGTCTCTCTGGTTAGACCAGATCTGA
GCCTGGGAGCTCTCTGGCTAACTAGGGAACCCACTGCTTAAGCCTCAATAAAGCTTGCCTTGAGTGCTTC
AAGTAGTGTGTGCCCGTCTGTTGTGTGACTCTGGTAACTAGAGATCCCTCAGACCCTTTTAGTCAGTGTG
GAAAATCTCTAGCAGCATCTAGAATTAATTCCGTGTATTCTATAGTGTCACCTAAATCGTATGTGTATGA
TACATAAGGTTATGTATTAATTGTAGCCGCGTTCTAACGACAATATGTACAAGCCTAATTGTGTAGCATC
TGGCTTACTGAAGCAGACCCTATCATCTCTCTCGTAAACTGCCGTCAGAGTCGGTTTGGTTGGACGAACC
TTCTGAGTTTCTGGTAACGCCGTCCCGCACCCGGAAATGGTCAGCGAACCAATCAGCAGGGTCATCGCTA
GCCAGATCCTCTACGCCGGACGCATCGTGGCCGGCATCACCGGCGCCACAGGTGCGGTTGCTGGCGCCTA
TATCGCCGACATCACCGATGGGGAAGATCGGGCTCGCCACTTCGGGCTCATGAGCGCTTGTTTCGGCGTG
GGTATGGTGGCAGGCCCCGTGGCCGGGGGACTGTTGGGCGCCATCTCCTTGCATGCACCATTCCTTGCGG
CGGCGGTGCTCAACGGCCTCAACCTACTACTGGGCTGCTTCCTAATGCAGGAGTCGCATAAGGGAGAGCG
TCGAATGGTGCACTCTCAGTACAATCTAGCTCTGATGCCGCATAGTTAAGCCAGCCCCGACACCCGCCAA
CACCCGCTGACGCGCCCTGACGGGCTTGTCTGCTCCCGGCATCCGCTTACAGACAAGCTGTGACCGTCTC
CGGGAGCTGCATGTGTCAGAGGTTTTCACCGTCATCACCGAAACGCGCGAGACGAAAGGGCCTCGTGATA
CGCCTATTTTTATAGGTTAATGTCATGATAATAATGGTTTCTTAGACGTCAGGTGGCACTTTTCGGGGAA
ATGTGCGCGGAACCCCTATTTGTTTATTTTTCTAAATACATTCAAATATGTATCCGCTCATGAGACAATA
ACCCTGATAAATGCTTCAATAATATTGAAAAAGGAAGAGTATGAGTATTCAACATTTCCGTGTCGCCCTT
ATTCCCTTTTTTGCGGCATTTTGCCTTCCTGTTTTTGCTCACCCAGAAACGCTGGTGAAAGTAAAAGATG
CTGAAGATCAGTTGGGTGCACGAGTGGGTTACATCGAACTGGATCTCAACAGCGGTAAGATCCTTGAGAG
TTTTCGCCCCGAAGAACGTTTTCCAATGATGAGCACTTTTAAAGTTCTGCTATGTGGCGCGGTATTATCC
CGTATTGACGCCGGGCAAGAGCAACTCGGTCGCCGCATACACTATTCTCAGAATGACTTGGTTGAGTACT
CACCAGTCACAGAAAAGCATCTTACGGATGGCATGACAGTAAGAGAATTATGCAGTGCTGCCATAACCAT
GAGTGATAACACTGCGGCCAACTTACTTCTGACAACGATCGGAGGACCGAAGGAGCTAACCGCTTTTTTG
CACAACATGGGGGATCATGTAACTCGCCTTGATCGTTGGGAACCGGAGCTGAATGAAGCCATACCAAACG
ACGAGCGTGACACCACGATGCCTGTAGCAATGGCAACAACGTTGCGCAAACTATTAACTGGCGAACTACT
TACTCTAGCTTCCCGGCAACAATTAATAGACTGGATGGAGGCGGATAAAGTTGCAGGACCACTTCTGCGC
TCGGCCCTTCCGGCTGGCTGGTTTATTGCTGATAAATCTGGAGCCGGTGAGCGTGGGTCTCGCGGTATCA
TTGCAGCACTGGGGCCAGATGGTAAGCCCTCCCGTATCGTAGTTATCTACACGACGGGGAGTCAGGCAAC
TATGGATGAACGAAATAGACAGATCGCTGAGATAGGTGCCTCACTGATTAAGCATTGGTAACTGTCAGAC
CAAGTTTACTCATATATACTTTAGATTGATTTAAAACTTCATTTTTAATTTAAAAGGATCTAGGTGAAGA
TCCTTTTTGATAATCTCATGACCAAAATCCCTTAACGTGAGTTTTCGTTCCACTGAGCGTCAGACCCCGT
AGAAAAGATCAAAGGATCTTCTTGAGATCCTTTTTTTCTGCGCGTAATCTGCTGCTTGCAAACAAAAAAA
CCACCGCTACCAGCGGTGGTTTGTTTGCCGGATCAAGAGCTACCAACTCTTTTTCCGAAGGTAACTGGCT
TCAGCAGAGCGCAGATACCAAATACTGTCCTTCTAGTGTAGCCGTAGTTAGGCCACCACTTCAAGAACTC
TGTAGCACCGCCTACATACCTCGCTCTGCTAATCCTGTTACCAGTGGCTGCTGCCAGTGGCGATAAGTCG
TGTCTTACCGGGTTGGACTCAAGACGATAGTTACCGGATAAGGCGCAGCGGTCGGGCTGAACGGGGGGTT
CGTGCACACAGCCCAGCTTGGAGCGAACGACCTACACCGAACTGAGATACCTACAGCGTGAGCTATGAGA
AAGCGCCACGCTTCCCGAAGGGAGAAAGGCGGACAGGTATCCGGTAAGCGGCAGGGTCGGAACAGGAGAG
CGCACGAGGGAGCTTCCAGGGGGAAACGCCTGGTATCTTTATAGTCCTGTCGGGTTTCGCCACCTCTGAC
TTGAGCGTCGATTTTTGTGATGCTCGTCAGGGGGGCGGAGCCTATGGAAAAACGCCAGCAACGCGGCCTT
TTTACGGTTCCTGGCCTTTTGCTGGCCTTTTGCTCACATGTTCTTTCCTGCGTTATCCCCTGATTCTGTG
GATAACCGTATTACCGCCTTTGAGTGAGCTGATACCGCTCGCCGCAGCCGAACGACCGAGCGCAGCGAGT
CAGTGAGCGAGGAAGCGGAAGAGCGCCCAATACGCAAACCGCCTCTCCCCGCGCGTTGGCCGATTCATTA
ATGCAGCTGTGGAATGTGTGTCAGTTAGGGTGTGGAAAGTCCCCAGGCTCCCCAGCAGGCAGAAGTATGC
AAAGCATGCATCTCAATTAGTCAGCAACCAGGTGTGGAAAGTCCCCAGGCTCCCCAGCAGGCAGAAGTAT
GCAAAGCATGCATCTCAATTAGTCAGCAACCATAGTCCCGCCCCTAACTCCGCCCATCCCGCCCCTAACT
CCGCCCAGTTCCGCCCATTCTCCGCCCCATGGCTGACTAATTTTTTTTATTTATGCAGAGGCCGAGGCCG
CCTCGGCCTCTGAGCTATTCCAGAAGTAGTGAGGAGGCTTTTTTGGAGGCCTAGGCTTTTGCAAAAAGCT
TGGACACAAGACAGGCTTGCGAGATATGTTTGAGAATACCACTTTATCCCGCGTCAGGGAGAGGCAGTGC
GTAAAAAGACGCGGACTCATGTGAAATACTGGTTTTTAGTGCGCCAGATCTCTATAATCTCGCGCAACCT
ATTTTCCCCTCGAACACTTTTTAAGCCGTAGATAAACAGGCTGGGACACTTCACATGAGCGAAAAATACA
TCGTCACCTGGGACATGTTGCAGATCCATGCACGTAAACTCGCAAGCCGACTGATGCCTTCTGAACAATG
GAAAGGCATTATTGCCGTAAGCCGTGGCGGTCTGTACCGGGTGCGTTACTGGCGCGTGAACTGGGTATTC
GTCATGTCGATACCGTTTGTATTTCCAGCTACGATCACGACAACCAGCGCGAGCTTAAAGTGCTGAAACG
CGCAGAAGGCGATGGCGAAGGCTTCATCGTTATTGATGACCTGGTGGATACCGGTGGTACTGCGGTTGCG
ATTCGTGAAATGTATCCAAAAGCGCACTTTGTCACCATCTTCGCAAAACCGGCTGGTCGTCCGCTGGTTG
ATGACTATGTTGTTGATATCCCGCAAGATACCTGGATTGAACAGCCGTGGGATATGGGCGTCGTATTCGT
CCCGCCAATCTCCGGTCGCTAATCTTTTCAACGCCTGGCACTGCCGGGCGTTGTTCTTTTTAACTTCAGG
CGGGTTACAATAGTTTCCAGTAAGTATTCTGGAGGCTGCATCCATGACACAGGCAAACCTGAGCGAAACC
CTGTTCAAACCCCGCTTTAAACATCCTGAAACCTCGACGCTAGTCCGCCGCTTTAATCACGGCGCACAAC
CGCCTGTGCAGTCGGCCCTTGATGGTAAAACCATCCCTCACTGGTATCGCATGATTAACCGTCTGATGTG
GATCTGGCGCGGCATTGACCCACGCGAAATCCTCGACGTCCAGGCACGTATTGTGATGAGCGATGCCGAA
CGTACCGACGATGATTTATACGATACGGTGATTGGCTACCGTGGCGGCAACTGGATTTATGAGTGGGCCC
CGGATCTTTGTGAAGGAACCTTACTTCTGTGGTGTGACATAATTGGACAAACTACCTACAGAGATTTAAA
GCTCTAAGGTAAATATAAAATTTTTAAGTGTATAATGTGTTAAACTACTGATTCTAATTGTTTGTGTATT
TTAGATTCCAACCTATGGAACTGATGAATGGGAGCAGTGGTGGAATGCCTTTAATGAGGAAAACCTGTTT
TGCTCAGAAGAAATGCCATCTAGTGATGATGAGGCTACTGCTGACTCTCAACATTCTACTCCTCCAAAAA
AGAAGAGAAAGGTAGAAGACCCCAAGGACTTTCCTTCAGAATTGCTAAGTTTTTTGAGTCATGCTGTGTT
TAGTAATAGAACTCTTGCTTGCTTTGCTATTTACACCACAAAGGAAAAAGCTGCACTGCTATACAAGAAA
ATTATGGAAAAATATTCTGTAACCTTTATAAGTAGGCATAACAGTTATAATCATAACATACTGTTTTTTC
TTACTCCACACAGGCATAGAGTGTCTGCTATTAATAACTATGCTCAAAAATTGTGTACCTTTAGCTTTTT
AATTTGTAAAGGGGTTAATAAGGAATATTTGATGTATAGTGCCTTGACTAGAGATCATAATCAGCCATAC
CACATTTGTAGAGGTTTTACTTGCTTTAAAAAACCTCCCACACCTCCCCCTGAACCTGAAACATAAAATG
AATGCAATTGTTGTTGTTAACTTGTTTATTGCAGCTTATAATGGTTACAAATAAAGCAATAGCATCACAA
ATTTCACAAATAAAGCATTTTTTTCACTGCATTCTAGTTGTGGTTTGTCCAAACTCATCAATGTATCTTA
TCATGTCTGGATCAACTGGATAACTCAAGCTAACCAAAATCATCCCAAACTTCCCACCCCATACCCTATT
ACCACTGCCAATTACCTAGTGGTTTCATTTACTCTAAACCTGTGATTCCTCTGAATTATTTTCATTTTAA
AGAAATTGTATTTGTTAAATATGTACTACAAACTTAGTAGTTGGAAGGGCTAATTCACTCCCAAAGAAGA
CAAGATATCCTTGATCTGTGGATCTACCACACACAAGGCTACTTCCCTGATTAGCAGAACTACACACCAG
GGCCAGGGGTCAGATATCCACTGACCTTTGGATGGTGCTACAAGCTAGTACCAGTTGAGCCAGATAAGGT
AGAAGAGGCCAATAAAGGAGAGAACACCAGCTTGTTACACCCTGTGAGCCTGCATGGGATGGATGACCCG
GAGAGAGAAGTGTTAGAGTGGAGGTTTGACAGCCGCCTAGCATTTCATCACGTGGCCCGAGAGCTGCATC
CGGAGTACTTCAAGAACTGCTGATATCGAGCTTGCTACAAGGGACTTTCCGCTGGGGACTTTCCAGGGAG
GCGTGGCCTGGGCGGGACTGGGGAGTGGCGAGCCCTCAGATCCTGCATATAAGCAGCTGCTTTTTGCCTG
TACTGGGTCTCTCTGGTTAGACCAGATCTGAGCCTGGGAGCTCTCTGGCTAACTAGGGAACCCACTGCTT
AAGCCTCAATAAAGCTTGCCTTGAGTGCTTCAAGTAGTGTGTGCCCGTCTGTTGTGTGACTCTGGTAACT
AGAGATCCCTCAGACCCTTTTAGTCAGTGTGGAAAATCTCTAGCAGTGGCGCCCGAACAGGGACTTGAAA
GCGAAAGGGAAACCAGAGGAGCTCTCTCGACGCAGGACTCGGCTTGCTGAAGCGCGCACGGCAAGAGGCG
AGGGGCGGCGACTGGTGAGTACGCCAAAAATTTTGACTAGCGGAGGCTAGAAGGAGAGAGATGGGTGCGA
GAGCGTCAGTATTAAGCGGGGGAGAATTAGATCGCGATGGGAAAAAATTCGGTTAAGGCCAGGGGGAAAG
AAAAAATATAAATTAAAACATATAGTATGGGCAAGCAGGGAGCTAGAACGATTCGCAGTTAATCCTGGCC
TGTTAGAAACATCAGAAGGCTGTAGACAAATACTGGGACAGCTACAACCATCCCTTCAGACAGGATCAGA
AGAACTTAGATCATTATATAATACAGTAGCAACCCTCTATTGTGTGCATCAAAGGATAGAGATAAAAGAC
ACCAAGGAAGCTTTAGACAAGATAGAGGAAGAGCAAAACAAAAGTAAGACCACCGCACAGCAAGCGGCCG
GTGATCTTCAGACCTGGACGATATATATGAGGGACAATTGGAGAAGTGAATTATATAAATATAAAGTAGT
AAAAATTGAACCATTAGGAGTAGCACCCACCAAGGCAAAGAGAAGAGTGGTGCAGAGAGAAAAAAGAGCA
GTGGGAATAGGAGCTTTGTTCCTTGGGTTCTTGGGAGCAGCAGGAAGCACTATGGGCGCAGCGTCAATGA
CGCTGACGGTACAGGCCAGACAATTATTGTCTGGTATAGTGCAGCAGCAGAACAATTTGCTGAGGGCTAT
TGAGGCGCAACAGCATCTGTTGCAACTCACAGTCTGGGGCATCAAGCAGCTCCAGGCAAGAATCCTGGCT
GTGGAAAGATACCTAAAGGATCAACAGCTCCTGGGGATTTGGGGTTGCTCTGGAAAACTCATTTGCACCA
CTGCTGTGCCTTGGAATGCTAGTTGGAGTAATAAATCTCTGGAACAGATTTGGAATCACACGACCTGGAT
GGAGTGGGACAGAGAAATTAACAATTACACAAGCTTAATACACTCCTTAATTGAAGAATCGCAAAACCAG
CAAGAAAAGAATGAACAAGAATTATTGGAATTAGATAAATGGGCAAGTTTGTGGAATTGGTTTAACATAA
CAAATTGGCTGTGGTATATAAAATTATTCATAATGATAGTAGGAGGCTTGGTAGGTTTAAGAATAGTTTT
TGCTGTACTTTCTATAGTGAATAGAGTTAGGCAGGGATATTCACCATTATCGTTTCAGACCCACCTCCCA
ACCCCGAGGGGACCCGACAGGCCCGAAGGAATAGAAGAAGAAGGTGGAGAGAGAGACAGAGACAGATCCA
TTCGATTAGTGAACGGATCTCGACGGTCGCCAAATGGCAGTATTCATCCACAATTTTAAAAGAAAAGGGG
GGATTGGGGGGTACAGTGCAGGGGAAAGAATAGTAGACATAATAGCAACAGACATACAAACTAAAGAATT
ACAAAAACAAATTACAAAAATTCAAAATTTTCGGGTTTATTACAGGGACAGCAGAGATCCAGTTTGGATC
GATAAGCTTGATATCGAATTCGGAGCACTGTCCTCCGAACGTCGGAGCACTGTCCTCCGAACGTCGGAGC
ACTGTCCTCCGAACGTCGGAGCACTGTCCTCCGAACGGAGCATGTCCTCCGAACGTCGGAGCACTGTCCT
CCGAACGACTAGTTAGGCGTGTACGGTGGGAGGCCTATATAAGCAGAGCTCGTTTAGTGAACCGTCAGAT
CGCCTGGAGACGCCATCCACGCTGTTTTGACCTCCATAGAAGACACCGGGACCGATCCAGCCTCTCGACA
TTCGTTGGATCGCCGCCACCATGCACAGCTCAGCACTGCTCTGTTGCCTGGTCCTTCTGACAGGCGTAAG
GGCGTCACCTGGCCAAGGAACACAGTCAGAGAACAGCTGTACACATTTCCCCGGCAACTTGCCCAATATG
CTTAGGGATCTTCGCGATGCCTTCTCACGAGTGAAGACATTTTTTCAGATGAAGGATCAGTTGGATAACC
TTTTGCTGAAGGAAAGCCTGCTCGAGGACTTCAAGGGATACCTCGGATGCCAGGCACTGAGCGAAATGAT
ACAGTTCTACCTGGAAGAGGTAATGCCTCAGGCAGAAAATCAGGACCCCGATATTAAAGCTCATGTGAAC
TCTCTGGGTGAGAACCTGAAAACTCTGAGGCTGAGGCTGCGGAGGTGTCACAGATTCCTGCCATGCGAGA
ACAAATCAAAAGCCGTCGAACAGGTGAAGAACGCCTTTAACAAACTGCAGGAGAAAGGCATCTATAAAGC
GATGAGCGAGTTCGATATTTTCATCAACTACATTGAGGCATACATGACGATGAAAATCCGAAATTAGGAT
CCTTGACTTGCGGCCCCCCTCTCCCTCCCCCCCCCCTAACGTTACTGGCCGAAGCCGCTTGGAATAAGGC
CGGTGTGCGTTTGTCTATATGTTATTTTCCACCATATTGCCGTCTTTTGGCAATGTGAGGGCCCGGAAAC
CTGGCCCTGTCTTCTTGACGAGCATTCCTAGGGGTCTTTCCCCTCTCGCCAAAGGAATGCAAGGTCTGTT
GAATGTCGTGAAGGAAGCAGTTCCTCTGGAAGCTTCTTGAAGACAAACAACGTCTGTAGCGACCCTTTGC
AGGCAGCGGAACCCCCCACCTGGCGACAGGTGCCTCTGCGGCCAAAAGCCACGTGTATAAGATACACCTG
CAAAGGCGGCACAACCCCAGTGCCACGTTGTGAGTTGGATAGTTGTGGAAAGAGTCAAATGGCTCTCCTC
AAGCGTATTCAACAAGGGGCTGAAGGATGCCCAGAAGGTACCCCATTGTATGGGATCTGATCTGGGGCCT
CGGTGCACATGCTTTACATGTGTTTAGTCGAGGTTAAAAAAACGTCTAGGCCCCCCGAACCACGGGGACG
TGGTTTTCCTTTGAAAAACACGATGATAAATGAGCGCTGGCGGGTCCATGGTGAGCAAGGGCGAGGAGGA
TAACATGGCCATCATCAAGGAGTTCATGCGCTTCAAGGTGCACATGGAGGGCTCCGTGAACGGCCACGAG
TTCGAGATCGAGGGCGAGGGCGAGGGCCGCCCCTACGAGGGCACCCAGACCGCCAAGCTGAAGGTGACCA
AGGGTGGCCCCCTGCCCTTCGCCTGGGACATCCTGTCCCCTCAGTTCATGTACGGCTCCAAGGCCTACGT
GAAGCACCCCGCCGACATCCCCGACTACTTGAAGCTGTCCTTCCCCGAGGGCTTCAAGTGGGAGCGCGTG
ATGAACTTCGAGGACGGCGGCGTGGTGACCGTGACCCAGGACTCCTCCCTGCAGGACGGCGAGTTCATCT
ACAAGGTGAAGCTGCGCGGCACCAACTTCCCCTCCGACGGCCCCGTAATGCAGAAGAAGACCATGGGCTG
GGAGGCCTCCTCCGAGCGGATGTACCCCGAGGACGGCGCCCTGAAGGGCGAGATCAAGCAGAGGCTGAAG
CTGAAGGACGGCGGCCACTACGACGCTGAGGTCAAGACCACCTACAAGGCCAAGAAGCCCGTGCAGCTGC
CCGGCGCCTACAACGTCAACATCAAGTTGGACATCACCTCCCACAACGAGGACTACACCATCGTGGAACA
GTACGAACGCGCCGAGGGCCGCCACTCCACCGGCGGCATGGACGAGCTGTACAAGTAGGGCCGCAACTCC
CACCTGCAACATGCGTGACTGACTGAGGCCGCGACTCTAGAGTCGACCTGCACGAGGTTAACGAATTCTA
CCGGGTAGGGGAGGCGCTTTTCCCAAGGCAGTCTGGAGCATGCGCTTTAGCAGCCCCGCTGGGCACTTGG
CGCTACACAAGTGGCCTCTGGCCTCGCACACATTCCACATCCACCGGTAGGCGCCAACCGGCTCCGTTCT
TTGGTGGCCCCTTCGCGCCACCTTCTACTCCTCCCCTAGTCAGGAAGTTCCCCCCCGCCCCGCAGCTCGC
GTCGTGCAGGACGTGACAAATGGAAGTAGCACGTCTCACTAGTCTCGTGCAGATGGACAGCACCGCTGAG
CAATGGAAGCGGGTAGGCCTTTGGGGCAGCGGCCAATAGCAGCTTTGCTCCTTCGCTTTCTGGGCTCAGA
GGCTGGGAAGGGGTGGGTCCGGGGGCGGGCTCAGGGGCGGGCTCAGGGGCGGGGCGGGCGCCCGAAGGTC
CTCCGGAGGCCCGGCATTCTGCACGCTTCAAAAGCGCACGTCTGCCGCGCTGTTCTCCTCTTCCTCATCT
CCGGGCCTTTCGACCTGCAGCCCAAGCTTACCATGAGCGAGCTGATTAAGGAGAACATGCACATGAAGCT
GTACATGGAGGGCACCGTGGACAACCATCACTTCAAGTGCACATCCGAGGGCGAAGGCAAGCCCTACGAG
GGCACCCAGACCATGAGAATCAAGGTGGTCGAGGGCGGCCCTCTCCCCTTCGCCTTCGACATCCTGGCTA
CTAGCTTCCTCTACGGCAGCAAGACCTTCATCAACCACACCCAGGGCATCCCCGACTTCTTCAAGCAGTC
CTTCCCTGAGGGCTTCACATGGGAGAGAGTCACCACATACGAAGACGGGGGCGTGCTGACCGCTACCCAG
GACACCAGCCTCCAGGACGGCTGCCTCATCTACAACGTCAAGATCAGAGGGGTGAACTTCACATCCAACG
GCCCTGTGATGCAGAAGAAAACACTCGGCTGGGAGGCCTTCACCGAGACGCTGTACCCCGCTGACGGCGG
CCTGGAAGGCAGAAACGACATGGCCCTGAAGCTCGTGGGCGGGAGCCATCTGATCGCAAACATCAAGACC
ACATATAGATCCAAGAAACCCGCTAAGAACCTCAAGATGCCTGGCGTCTACTATGTGGACTACAGACTGG
AAAGAATCAAGGAGGCCAACAACGAGACCTACGTCGAGCAGCACGAGGTGGCAGTGGCCAGATACTGCGA
CCTCCCTAGCAAACTGGGGCACAAGCTTAATTAATGCAGGCATGCAAGCTTGATATCAAGCTTATCGATA
ATCAACCTCTGGATTACAAAATTTGTGAAAGATTGACTGGTATTCTTAACTATGTTGCTCCTTTTACGCT
ATGTGGATACGCTGCTTTAATGCCTTTGTATCATGCTATTGCTTCCCGTATGGCTTTCATTTTCTCCTCC
TTGTATAAATCCTGGTTGCTGTCTCTTTATGAGGAGTTGTGGCCCGTTGTCAGGCAACGTGGCGTGGTGT
GCACTGTGTTTGCTGACGCAACCCCCACTGGTTGGGGCATTGCCACCACCTGTCAGCTCCTTTCCGGGAC
TTTCGCTTTCCCCCTCCCTATTGCCACGGCGGAACTCATCGCCGCCTGCCTTGCCCGCTGCTGGACAGGG
GCTCGGCTGTTGGGCACTGACAATTCCGTGGTGTTGTCGGGGAAATCATCGTCCTTTCCTTGGCTGCTCG
CCTGTGTTGCCACCTGGATTCTGCGCGGGACGTCCTTCTGCTACGTCCCTTCGGCCCTCAATCCAGCGGA
CCTTCCTTCCCGCGGCCTGCTGCCGGCTCTGCGGCCTCTTCCGCGTCTTCGCCTTCGCCCTCAGACGAGT
CGGATCTCCCTTTGGGCCGCCTCCCCGCAT
