Features (pLannotate 1.2.2; 19 found; start..end, strand, type, name):
    204..222     -  promoter       SP6 promoter: promoter for bacteriophage SP6 RNA polymerase
    450..729     +  CDS            TcR (fragment): tetracycline efflux protein; tet; confers resistance to tetracycline
    730..778     -  misc_feature   bom (fragment): basis of mobility region from pBR322
    880..915     -  CDS            rop (fragment): Rop protein, which maintains plasmids at low copy number; rop
   1010..1114    +  promoter       AmpR promoter: bla
   1115..1975    +  CDS            AmpR: β-lactamase; bla; confers resistance to ampicillin, carbenicillin, and related antibiotics
   2146..2734    +  rep_origin     ori: high-copy-number ColE1/pMB1/pBR322/pUC origin of replication
   2917..2973    +  CDS            lacI (fragment): lac repressor; lacI; The lac repressor binds to the lac operator to inhibit transcription in E. coli. This inhibition can be relieved by adding lactose or isopropyl-β-D-thiogalactopyranoside (IPTG).
   2980..3309    +  promoter       SV40 promoter: SV40 enhancer and early promoter
   3509..3628    +  CDS            gpt (fragment): XGPT_ECOLI - Also known as gpp, gxu. Experimental evidence at protein level: Swiss-Prot protein existence level 1. Purine salvage pathway enzyme that catalyzes the transfer of the ribosyl-5-phosphate group from 5-phospho-alpha-D-ribose 1- diphosphate (PRPP) to the N9 position of the 6-oxopurines guanine and xanthine to form the corresponding ribonucleotides GMP (guanosine 5'- monophosphate) and XMP (xanthosine 5'-monophosphate), with the release of PPi. To a lesser extent, also acts on hypoxanthine (PubMed:9100006, PubMed:3886014). Does not ribophosphorylate adenine (PubMed:3886014). From Esch
   3628..3963    +  CDS            gpt (fragment): XGPT_ECOLI - Also known as gpp, gxu. Experimental evidence at protein level: Swiss-Prot protein existence level 1. Purine salvage pathway enzyme that catalyzes the transfer of the ribosyl-5-phosphate group from 5-phospho-alpha-D-ribose 1- diphosphate (PRPP) to the N9 position of the 6-oxopurines guanine and xanthine to form the corresponding ribonucleotides GMP (guanosine 5'- monophosphate) and XMP (xanthosine 5'-monophosphate), with the release of PPi. To a lesser extent, also acts on hypoxanthine (PubMed:9100006, PubMed:3886014). Does not ribophosphorylate adenine (PubMed:3886014). From Esch
   4058..4363    +  CDS            frsA (fragment): FRSA_ECOLI - Also known as yafA. Experimental evidence at protein level: Swiss-Prot protein existence level 1. Catalyzes the hydrolysis of esters (PubMed:15808744). Displays esterase activity toward pNP-butyrate (PubMed:15808744). May stimulate mixed-acid fermentation by acting as a fermentation/respiration switch that down-regulates respiration and up- regulates fermentation rates (PubMed:15169777). From Escherichia coli (strain K12).
   4367..4441    +  CDS            small t antigen (fragment): SV40 (simian virus 40) small t antigen
   4443..4508    +  intron         small t intron: SV40 (simian virus 40) small t antigen intron
   4638..4658    +  CDS            SV40 NLS: nuclear localization signal of SV40 (simian virus 40) large T antigen
   4977..5060    +  CDS            large T antigen (fragment): large T antigen from SV40 (simian virus 40)
   5083..5217    +  polyA_signal   SV40 poly(A) signal: SV40 polyadenylation signal
   5384..5713    +  CDS            nef (fragment): NEF_HV1BR - Experimental evidence at protein level: Swiss-Prot protein existence level 1. Extracellular Nef protein targets CD4(+) T-lymphocytes for apoptosis by interacting with CXCR4 surface receptors (PubMed:14990729). From Human immunodeficiency virus type 1 group M subtype B (isolate BRU/LAI) (HIV-1).
   5761..179     +  LTR            5' LTR (truncated) (across the origin): truncated 5' long terminal repeat (LTR) from HIV-1
>Addgene plasmid #85427 | pHR_Gal4UAS_humanIL-10_IRES_mCherry_PGK_tBFP | addgene full sequence | sequence record 496725 | Addgene NGS Result
GTCTCTCTGGTTAGACCAGATCTGAGCCTGGGAGCTCTCTGGCTAACTAGGGAACCCACTGCTTAAGCCT
CAATAAAGCTTGCCTTGAGTGCTTCAAGTAGTGTGTGCCCGTCTGTTGTGTGACTCTGGTAACTAGAGAT
CCCTCAGACCCTTTTAGTCAGTGTGGAAAATCTCTAGCAGCATCTAGAATTAATTCCGTGTATTCTATAG
TGTCACCTAAATCGTATGTGTATGATACATAAGGTTATGTATTAATTGTAGCCGCGTTCTAACGACAATA
TGTACAAGCCTAATTGTGTAGCATCTGGCTTACTGAAGCAGACCCTATCATCTCTCTCGTAAACTGCCGT
CAGAGTCGGTTTGGTTGGACGAACCTTCTGAGTTTCTGGTAACGCCGTCCCGCACCCGGAAATGGTCAGC
GAACCAATCAGCAGGGTCATCGCTAGCCAGATCCTCTACGCCGGACGCATCGTGGCCGGCATCACCGGCG
CCACAGGTGCGGTTGCTGGCGCCTATATCGCCGACATCACCGATGGGGAAGATCGGGCTCGCCACTTCGG
GCTCATGAGCGCTTGTTTCGGCGTGGGTATGGTGGCAGGCCCCGTGGCCGGGGGACTGTTGGGCGCCATC
TCCTTGCATGCACCATTCCTTGCGGCGGCGGTGCTCAACGGCCTCAACCTACTACTGGGCTGCTTCCTAA
TGCAGGAGTCGCATAAGGGAGAGCGTCGAATGGTGCACTCTCAGTACAATCTGCTCTGATGCCGCATAGT
TAAGCCAGCCCCGACACCCGCCAACACCCGCTGACGCGCCCTGACGGGCTTGTCTGCTCCCGGCATCCGC
TTACAGACAAGCTGTGACCGTCTCCGGGAGCTGCATGTGTCAGAGGTTTTCACCGTCATCACCGAAACGC
GCGAGACGAAAGGGCCTCGTGATACGCCTATTTTTATAGGTTAATGTCATGATAATAATGGTTTCTTAGA
CGTCAGGTGGCACTTTTCGGGGAAATGTGCGCGGAACCCCTATTTGTTTATTTTTCTAAATACATTCAAA
TATGTATCCGCTCATGAGACAATAACCCTGATAAATGCTTCAATAATATTGAAAAAGGAAGAGTATGAGT
ATTCAACATTTCCGTGTCGCCCTTATTCCCTTTTTTGCGGCATTTTGCCTTCCTGTTTTTGCTCACCCAG
AAACGCTGGTGAAAGTAAAAGATGCTGAAGATCAGTTGGGTGCACGAGTGGGTTACATCGAACTGGATCT
CAACAGCGGTAAGATCCTTGAGAGTTTTCGCCCCGAAGAACGTTTTCCAATGATGAGCACTTTTAAAGTT
CTGCTATGTGGCGCGGTATTATCCCGTATTGACGCCGGGCAAGAGCAACTCGGTCGCCGCATACACTATT
CTCAGAATGACTTGGTTGAGTACTCACCAGTCACAGAAAAGCATCTTACGGATGGCATGACAGTAAGAGA
ATTATGCAGTGCTGCCATAACCATGAGTGATAACACTGCGGCCAACTTACTTCTGACAACGATCGGAGGA
CCGAAGGAGCTAACCGCTTTTTTGCACAACATGGGGGATCATGTAACTCGCCTTGATCGTTGGGAACCGG
AGCTGAATGAAGCCATACCAAACGACGAGCGTGACACCACGATGCCTGTAGCAATGGCAACAACGTTGCG
CAAACTATTAACTGGCGAACTACTTACTCTAGCTTCCCGGCAACAATTAATAGACTGGATGGAGGCGGAT
AAAGTTGCAGGACCACTTCTGCGCTCGGCCCTTCCGGCTGGCTGGTTTATTGCTGATAAATCTGGAGCCG
GTGAGCGTGGGTCTCGCGGTATCATTGCAGCACTGGGGCCAGATGGTAAGCCCTCCCGTATCGTAGTTAT
CTACACGACGGGGAGTCAGGCAACTATGGATGAACGAAATAGACAGATCGCTGAGATAGGTGCCTCACTG
ATTAAGCATTGGTAACTGTCAGACCAAGTTTACTCATATATACTTTAGATTGATTTAAAACTTCATTTTT
AATTTAAAAGGATCTAGGTGAAGATCCTTTTTGATAATCTCATGACCAAAATCCCTTAACGTGAGTTTTC
GTTCCACTGAGCGTCAGACCCCGTAGAAAAGATCAAAGGATCTTCTTGAGATCCTTTTTTTCTGCGCGTA
ATCTGCTGCTTGCAAACAAAAAAACCACCGCTACCAGCGGTGGTTTGTTTGCCGGATCAAGAGCTACCAA
CTCTTTTTCCGAAGGTAACTGGCTTCAGCAGAGCGCAGATACCAAATACTGTTCTTCTAGTGTAGCCGTA
GTTAGGCCACCACTTCAAGAACTCTGTAGCACCGCCTACATACCTCGCTCTGCTAATCCTGTTACCAGTG
GCTGCTGCCAGTGGCGATAAGTCGTGTCTTACCGGGTTGGACTCAAGACGATAGTTACCGGATAAGGCGC
AGCGGTCGGGCTGAACGGGGGGTTCGTGCACACAGCCCAGCTTGGAGCGAACGACCTACACCGAACTGAG
ATACCTACAGCGTGAGCTATGAGAAAGCGCCACGCTTCCCGAAGGGAGAAAGGCGGACAGGTATCCGGTA
AGCGGCAGGGTCGGAACAGGAGAGCGCACGAGGGAGCTTCCAGGGGGAAACGCCTGGTATCTTTATAGTC
CTGTCGGGTTTCGCCACCTCTGACTTGAGCGTCGATTTTTGTGATGCTCGTCAGGGGGGCGGAGCCTATG
GAAAAACGCCAGCAACGCGGCCTTTTTACGGTTCCTGGCCTTTTGCTGGCCTTTTGCTCACATGTTCTTT
CCTGCGTTATCCCCTGATTCTGTGGATAACCGTATTACCGCCTTTGAGTGAGCTGATACCGCTCGCCGCA
GCCGAACGACCGAGCGCAGCGAGTCAGTGAGCGAGGAAGCGGAAGAGCGCCCAATACGCAAACCGCCTCT
CCCCGCGCGTTGGCCGATTCATTAATGCAGCTGTGGAATGTGTGTCAGTTAGGGTGTGGAAAGTCCCCAG
GCTCCCCAGCAGGCAGAAGTATGCAAAGCATGCATCTCAATTAGTCAGCAACCAGGTGTGGAAAGTCCCC
AGGCTCCCCAGCAGGCAGAAGTATGCAAAGCATGCATCTCAATTAGTCAGCAACCATAGTCCCGCCCCTA
ACTCCGCCCATCCCGCCCCTAACTCCGCCCAGTTCCGCCCATTCTCCGCCCCATGGCTGACTAATTTTTT
TTATTTATGCAGAGGCCGAGGCCGCCTCGGCCTCTGAGCTATTCCAGAAGTAGTGAGGAGGCTTTTTTGG
AGGCCTAGGCTTTTGCAAAAAGCTTGGACACAAGACAGGCTTGCGAGATATGTTTGAGAATACCACTTTA
TCCCGCGTCAGGGAGAGGCAGTGCGTAAAAAGACGCGGACTCATGTGAAATACTGGTTTTTAGTGCGCCA
GATCTCTATAATCTCGCGCAACCTATTTTCCCCTCGAACACTTTTTAAGCCGTAGATAAACAGGCTGGGA
CACTTCACATGAGCGAAAAATACATCGTCACCTGGGACATGTTGCAGATCCATGCACGTAAACTCGCAAG
CCGACTGATGCCTTCTGAACAATGGAAAGGCATTATTGCCGTAAGCCGTGGCGGTCTGTACCGGGTGCGT
TACTGGCGCGTGAACTGGGTATTCGTCATGTCGATACCGTTTGTATTTCCAGCTACGATCACGACAACCA
GCGCGAGCTTAAAGTGCTGAAACGCGCAGAAGGCGATGGCGAAGGCTTCATCGTTATTGATGACCTGGTG
GATACCGGTGGTACTGCGGTTGCGATTCGTGAAATGTATCCAAAAGCGCACTTTGTCACCATCTTCGCAA
AACCGGCTGGTCGTCCGCTGGTTGATGACTATGTTGTTGATATCCCGCAAGATACCTGGATTGAACAGCC
GTGGGATATGGGCGTCGTATTCGTCCCGCCAATCTCCGGTCGCTAATCTTTTCAACGCCTGGCACTGCCG
GGCGTTGTTCTTTTTAACTTCAGGCGGGTTACAATAGTTTCCAGTAAGTATTCTGGAGGCTGCATCCATG
ACACAGGCAAACCTGAGCGAAACCCTGTTCAAACCCCGCTTTAAACATCCTGAAACCTCGACGCTAGTCC
GCCGCTTTAATCACGGCGCACAACCGCCTGTGCAGTCGGCCCTTGATGGTAAAACCATCCCTCACTGGTA
TCGCATGATTAACCGTCTGATGTGGATCTGGCGCGGCATTGACCCACGCGAAATCCTCGACGTCCAGGCA
CGTATTGTGATGAGCGATGCCGAACGTACCGACGATGATTTATACGATACGGTGATTGGCTACCGTGGCG
GCAACTGGATTTATGAGTGGGCCCCGGATCTTTGTGAAGGAACCTTACTTCTGTGGTGTGACATAATTGG
ACAAACTACCTACAGAGATTTAAAGCTCTAAGGTAAATATAAAATTTTTAAGTGTATAATGTGTTAAACT
ACTGATTCTAATTGTTTGTGTATTTTAGATTCCAACCTATGGAACTGATGAATGGGAGCAGTGGTGGAAT
GCCTTTAATGAGGAAAACCTGTTTTGCTCAGAAGAAATGCCATCTAGTGATGATGAGGCTACTGCTGACT
CTCAACATTCTACTCCTCCAAAAAAGAAGAGAAAGGTAGAAGACCCCAAGGACTTTCCTTCAGAATTGCT
AAGTTTTTTGAGTCATGCTGTGTTTAGTAATAGAACTCTTGCTTGCTTTGCTATTTACACCACAAAGGAA
AAAGCTGCACTGCTATACAAGAAAATTATGGAAAAATATTCTGTAACCTTTATAAGTAGGCATAACAGTT
ATAATCATAACATACTGTTTTTTCTTACTCCACACAGGCATAGAGTGTCTGCTATTAATAACTATGCTCA
AAAATTGTGTACCTTTAGCTTTTTAATTTGTAAAGGGGTTAATAAGGAATATTTGATGTATAGTGCCTTG
ACTAGAGATCATAATCAGCCATACCACATTTGTAGAGGTTTTACTTGCTTTAAAAAACCTCCCACACCTC
CCCCTGAACCTGAAACATAAAATGAATGCAATTGTTGTTGTTAACTTGTTTATTGCAGCTTATAATGGTT
ACAAATAAAGCAATAGCATCACAAATTTCACAAATAAAGCATTTTTTTCACTGCATTCTAGTTGTGGTTT
GTCCAAACTCATCAATGTATCTTATCATGTCTGGATCAACTGGATAACTCAAGCTAACCAAAATCATCCC
AAACTTCCCACCCCATACCCTATTACCACTGCCAATTACCTGTGGTTTCATTTACTCTAAACCTGTGATT
CCTCTGAATTATTTTCATTTTAAAGAAATTGTATTTGTTAAATATGTACTACAAACTTAGTAGTTGGAAG
GGCTAATTCACTCCCAAAGAAGACAAGATATCCTTGATCTGTGGATCTACCACACACAAGGCTACTTCCC
TGATTAGCAGAACTACACACCAGGGCCAGGGGTCAGATATCCACTGACCTTTGGATGGTGCTACAAGCTA
GTACCAGTTGAGCCAGATAAGGTAGAAGAGGCCAATAAAGGAGAGAACACCAGCTTGTTACACCCTGTGA
GCCTGCATGGGATGGATGACCCGGAGAGAGAAGTGTTAGAGTGGAGGTTTGACAGCCGCCTAGCATTTCA
TCACGTGGCCCGAGAGCTGCATCCGGAGTACTTCAAGAACTGCTGATATCGAGCTTGCTACAAGGGACTT
TCCGCTGGGGACTTTCCAGGGAGGCGTGGCCTGGGCGGGACTGGGGAGTGGCGAGCCCTCAGATCCTGCA
TATAAGCAGCTGCTTTTTGCCTGTACTGG
