>Addgene plasmid #85427 | pHR_Gal4UAS_humanIL-10_IRES_mCherry_PGK_tBFP | addgene partial sequence | sequence record 176547 | SV40pro_F2
CTATTCCAGAAGTAGTGAGGAGGCTTTTTTGGAGGCCTAGGCTTTTGCAAAAAGCTTGGACACAAGACAG
GCTTGCGAGATATGTTTGAGAATACCACTTTATCCCGCGTCAGGGAGAGGCAGTGCGTAAAAAGACGCGG
ACTCNTGTGAAATACTGGTTTTTAGTGCGCCAGATCTCTATAATCTCGCGCAACCTATTTTCCCCTCGAA
CACTTTTTAAGCCGTAGATAAACAGGCTGGGACACTTCACATGAGCGAAAAATACATCGTCACCTGGGAC
ATGTTGCAGATCCATGCACGTAAACTCGCAAGCCGACTGATGCCTTCTGAACAATGGAAAGGCATTATTG
CCGTAAGCCGTGGCGGTCTGTACCGGGTGCGTTACTGGCGCGTGAACTGGGTATTCGTCATGTCGATACC
GTTTGTATTTCCAGCTACGATCACGACAACCAGCGCGAGCTTAAAGTGCTGAAACGCGCAGAAGGCGATG
GCGAAGGCTTCATCGTTATTGATGACCTGGTGGATACCGGTGGTACTGCGGTTGCGATTCGTGAAATGTA
TCCAAAAGCGCACTTTGTCACCATCTTCGCAAAACCGGCTGGTCGTCCGCTGGTTGATGACTATGTTGTT
GATATCCCGCAAGATACCTGGATTGAACAGCC
