>Addgene plasmid #85427 | pHR_Gal4UAS_humanIL-10_IRES_mCherry_PGK_tBFP | addgene partial sequence | sequence record 176548 | WPRE_R
ATTTTGTAATCCAGAGGTTGATTATCGATAAGCTTGATATCAAGCTTGCATGCCTGCATTAATTAAGCTT
GTGCCCCAGTTTGCTAGGGAGGTCGCAGTATCTGGCCACTGCCACCTCGTGCTGCTCGANGTAGGTCTCG
TTGTTGGCCTCCTTGATTCTTTCCAGTCTGTAGTCCACATAGTAGACGCCAGGCATNTTGAGGTTCTTAG
CGGGTTTCTTGGATCTATATGTGGTCTTGATGTTTGCGATCAGATGGCTCCCGCCCACGAGCTTCAGGGC
CATGTCGTTTCTGCCTTCCAGGCCGCCGTCAGCGGGGTACAGCGTCTCGGTGAAGGCCTCCCAGCCGAGT
GTTTTCTTCTGCATCACAGGGCCGTTGGATGTGAAGTTCACCCCTCTGATCTTGACGTTGTAGATGAGGC
AGCCGTCCTGGAGGCTGGTGTCCTGGGTAGCGGTCAGCACGCCCCCGTCTTCGTATGTGGTGACTCTCTC
CCATGTGAAGCCCTCAGGGAAGGACTGCTTGAA
